>Addgene plasmid #85463 | p-mCherry-C1-GtACR2 | depositor full sequence | sequence record 166564 | p-mCherry-C1-GtACR2 sequence 5576 bps
TCAATTACGGGGTCATTAGTTCATAGCCCATATATGGAGTTCCGCGTTACATAACTTACGGTAAATGGCC
CGCCTGGCTGACCGCCCAACGACCCCCGCCCATTGACGTCAATAATGACGTATGTTCCCATAGTAACGCC
AATAGGGACTTTCCATTGACGTCAATGGGTGGAGTATTTACGGTAAACTGCCCACTTGGCAGTACATCAA
GTGTATCATATGCCAAGTACGCCCCCTATTGACGTCAATGACGGTAAATGGCCCGCCTGGCATTATGCCC
AGTACATGACCTTATGGGACTTTCCTACTTGGCAGTACATCTACGTATTAGTCATCGCTATTACCATGGT
GATGCGGTTTTGGCAGTACATCAATGGGCGTGGATAGCGGTTTGACTCACGGGGATTTCCAAGTCTCCAC
CCCATTGACGTCAATGGGAGTTTGTTTTGGCACCAAAATCAACGGGACTTTCCAAAATGTCGTAACAACT
CCGCCCCATTGACGCAAATGGGCGGTAGGCGTGTACGGTGGGAGGTCTATATAAGCAGAGCTGGTTTAGT
GAACCGTCAGATCCGCTAGCCACCATGGCATCACAGGTCGTCTATGGGGAATGGGCATCAACTCACACCG
AGTGCTACAATATGTCCAGAATCGACTCCACCTTCGTCTCACTGCTGCAGCTGGTGTGGGCCGTGGTCTC
AGGCTGCCAGACAATCTTCATGATTAGCAGGGCTCCCAAGGTCCCTTGGGAGTCCGTGTACCTGCCCTTT
GTCGAATCTATCACTTATGCACTGGCCAGTACTGGCAACGGAACCCTGCAGATGAGGGACGGCAGATTCT
TTCCTTGGAGCCGAATGGCCTCCTGGCTGTGCACCTGTCCAATCATGCTGGGACAGATTTCTAACATGGC
TCTGGTGAAGTACAAAAGTATCCCACTGAATCCCATTGCACAGGCCGCTTCCATCATTAGAGTGGTCATG
GGAATCACCGCTACAATTTCTCCCGCAGAGTATATGAAGTGGCTGTTCTTTTTCTTTGGGGCCACCTGCC
TGGTGTTCGAGTACAGTGTGGTCTTCACAATCTTTCAAGTGGGGCTGTATGGCTTTGAATCTGTCGGGAC
ACCTCTGGCACAGAAGGTGGTGGTGAGGATCAAGATGCTGCGCCTGATCTTCTTTATTGCTTGGACTATG
TTCCCAATCGTGTGGCTGATTTCACCCACCGGAGTCTGCGTGATCCACGAGAACGTGAGCGCCATTCTGT
ACCTGCTGGCTGACGGCCTGTGCAAAAATACATATGGAGTGATCCTGTGGAGCACTGCCTGGGGAGTGCT
GGAAGGGAAGTGGGACCCCGCATGTCTGCCAGGGCAGGAGAAACCCGAAGCCGACGATCCTTTTGGCCTG
AATCACGAGAAGAATGCCCCTCCTAACGACGAAGTCAATATCAGAATGTTTGGAAGGGGACCGGTGGTGA
GCAAGGGCGAGGAGGATAACATGGCCATCATCAAGGAGTTCATGCGCTTCAAGGTGCACATGGAGGGCTC
CGTGAACGGCCACGAGTTCGAGATCGAGGGCGAGGGCGAGGGCCGCCCCTACGAGGGCACCCAGACCGCC
AAGCTGAAGGTGACCAAGGGTGGCCCCCTGCCCTTCGCCTGGGACATCCTGTCCCCTCAGTTCATGTACG
GCTCCAAGGCCTACGTGAAGCACCCCGCCGACATCCCCGACTACTTGAAGCTGTCCTTCCCCGAGGGCTT
CAAGTGGGAGCGCGTGATGAACTTCGAGGACGGCGGCGTGGTGACCGTGACCCAGGACTCCTCCCTGCAG
GACGGCGAGTTCATCTACAAGGTGAAGCTGCGCGGCACCAACTTCCCCTCCGACGGCCCCGTAATGCAGA
AGAAGACCATGGGCTGGGAGGCCTCCTCCGAGCGGATGTACCCCGAGGACGGCGCCCTGAAGGGCGAGAT
CAAGCAGAGGCTGAAGCTGAAGGACGGCGGCCACTACGACGCTGAGGTCAAGACCACCTACAAGGCCAAG
AAGCCCGTGCAGCTGCCCGGCGCCTACAACGTCAACATCAAGTTGGACATCACCTCCCACAACGAGGACT
ACACCATCGTGGAACAGTACGAACGCGCCGAGGGCCGCCACTCCACCGGCGGCATGGACGAGCTGTACAA
GTAAGAGCTCAAGCTTCGAATTCTGCAGTCGACGGTACCGCGGGCCCGGGATCCACCGGATCTAGATAAC
TGATCATAATCAGCCATACCACATTTGTAGAGGTTTTACTTGCTTTAAAAAACCTCCCACACCTCCCCCT
GAACCTGAAACATAAAATGAATGCAATTGTTGTTGTTAACTTGTTTATTGCAGCTTATAATGGTTACAAA
TAAAGCAATAGCATCACAAATTTCACAAATAAAGCATTTTTTTCACTGCATTCTAGTTGTGGTTTGTCCA
AACTCATCAATGTATCTTAAGGCGTAAATTGTAAGCGTTAATATTTTGTTAAAATTCGCGTTAAATTTTT
GTTAAATCAGCTCATTTTTTAACCAATAGGCCGAAATCGGCAAAATCCCTTATAAATCAAAAGAATAGAC
CGAGATAGGGT
[37 nt withheld, positions 2602-2638]
AAAGAACGTGGACTCCAACGTCAAAGG
[49 nt withheld, positions 2666-2714]
T
[91 nt withheld, positions 2716-2806]
G
[124 nt withheld, positions 2808-2931]
CAGGTGGCACTTTTCGGGGAAATGTGCGCGGAACCCCTATTTGTTTATTTTTCTAAATACATTCAAATAT
GTATCCGCTCATGAGACAATAACCCTGATAAATGCTTCAATAATATTGAAAAAGGAAGAGTCCTGAGGCG
GAAAGAACCAGCTGTGGAATGTGTGTCAGTTAGGGTGTGGAAAGTCCCCAGGCTCCCCAGCAGGCAGAAG
TATGCAAAGCATGCATCTCAATTAGTCAGCAACCAGGTGTGGAAAGTCCCCAGGCTCCCCAGCAGGCAGA
AGTATGCAAAGCATGCATCTCAATTAGTCAGCAACCATAGTCCCGCCCCTAACTCCGCCCATCCCGCCCC
TAACTCCGCCCAGTTCCGCCCATTCTCCGCCCCATGGCTGACTAATTTTTTTTATTTATGCAGAGGCCGA
GGCCGCCTCGGCCTCTGAGCTATTCCAGAAGTAGTGAGGAGGCTTTTTTGGAGGCCTAGGCTTTTGCAAA
GATCGATCAAGAGACAGGATGAGGATCGTTTCGCATGATTGAACAAGATGGATTGCACGCAGGTTCTCCG
GCCGCTTGGGTGGAGAGGCTATTCGGCTATGACTGGGCACAACAGACAATCGGCTGCTCTGATGCCGCCG
TGTTCCGGCTGTCAGCGCAGGGGCGCCCGGTTCTTTTTGTCAAGACCGACCTGTCCGGTGCCCTGAATGA
ACTGCAAGACGAGGCAGCGCGGCTATCGTGGCTGGCCACGACGGGCGTTCCTTGCGCAGCTGTGCTCGAC
GTTGTCACTGAAGCGGGAAGGGACTGGCTGCTATTGGGCGAAGTGCCGGGGCAGGATCTCCTGTCATCTC
ACCTTGCTCCTGCCGAGAAAGTATCCATCATGGCTGATGCAATGCGGCGGCTGCATACGCTTGATCCGGC
TACCTGCCCATTCGACCACCAAGCGAAACATCGCATCGAGCGAGCACGTACTCGGATGGAAGCCGGTCTT
GTCGATCAGGATGATCTGGACGAAGAGCATCAGGGGCTCGCGCCAGCCGAACTGTTCGCCAGGCTCAAGG
CGAGCATGCCCGACGGCGAGGATCTCGTCGTGACCCATGGCGATGCCTGCTTGCCGAATATCATGGTGGA
AAATGGCCGCTTTTCTGGATTCATCGACTGTGGCCGGCTGGGTGTGGCGGACCGCTATCAGGACATAGCG
TTGGCTACCCGTGATATTGCTGAAGAGCTTGGCGGCGAATGGGCTGACCGCTTCCTCGTGCTTTACGGTA
TCGCCGCTCCCGATTCGCAGCGCATCGCCTTCTATCGCCTTCTTGACGAGTTCTTCTGAGCGGGACTCTG
GGGTTCGAAATGACCGACCAAGCGACGCCCAACCTGCCATCACGAGATTTCGATTCCACCGCCGCCTTCT
ATGAAAGGTTGGGCTTCGGAATCGTTTTCCGGGACGCCGGCTGGATGATCCTCCAGCGCGGGGATCTCAT
GCTGGAGTTCTTCGCCCACCCTAGGGGGAGGCTAACTGAAACACGGAAGGAGACAATACCGGAAGGAACC
CGCGCTATGACGGCAATAAAAAGACAGAATAAAACGCACGGTGTTGGGTCGTTTGTTCATAAACGCGGGG
TTCGGTCCCAGGGCTGGCACTCTGTCGATACCCCACCGAGACCCCATTGGGGCCAATACGCCCGCGTTTC
TTCCTTTTCCCCACCCCACCCCCCAAGTTCGGGTGAAGGCCCAGGGCTCGCAGCCAACGTCGGGGCGGCA
GGCCCTGCCATAGCCTCAGGTTACTCATATATACTTTAGATTGATTTAAAACTTCATTTTTAATTTAAAA
GGATCTAGGTGAAGATCCTTTTTGATAATCTCATGACCAAAATCCCTTAACGTGAGTTTTCGTTCCACTG
AGCGTCAGACCCCGTAGAAAAGATCAAAGGATCTTCTTGAGATCCTTTTTTTCTGCGCGTAATCTGCTGC
TTGCAAACAAAAAAACCACCGCTACCAGCGGTGGTTTGTTTGCCGGATCAAGAGCTACCAACTCTTTTTC
CGAAGGTAACTGGCTTCAGCAGAGCGCAGATACCAAATACTGTCCTTCTAGTGTAGCCGTAGTTAGGCCA
CCACTTCAAGAACTCTGTAGCACCGCCTACATACCTCGCTCTGCTAATCCTGTTACCAGTGGCTGCTGCC
AGTGGCGATAAGTCGTGTCTTACCGGGTTGGACTCAAGACGATAGTTACCGGATAAGGCGCAGCGGTCGG
GCTGAACGGGGGGTTCGTGCACACAGCCCAGCTTGGAGCGAACGACCTACACCGAACTGAGATACCTACA
GCGTGAGCTATGAGAAAGCGCCACGCTTCCCGAAGGGAGAAAGGCGGACAGGTATCCGGTAAGCGGCAGG
GTCGGAACAGGAGAGCGCACGAGGGAGCTTCCAGGGGGAAACGCCTGGTATCTTTATAGTCCTGTCGGGT
TTCGCCACCTCTGACTTGAGCGTCGATTTTTGTGATGCTCGTCAGGGGGGCGGAGCCTATGGAAAAACGC
CAGCAACGCGGCCTTTTTACGGTTCCTGGCCTTTTGCTGGCCTTTTGCTCACATGTTCTTTCCTGCGTTA
TCCCCTGATTCTGTGGATAACCGTATTACCGCCATGCATTAGTTATTAATAGTAA
Features (pLannotate 1.2.2; 14 found; start..end, strand, type, name):
     45..348     +  enhancer       CMV enhancer: human cytomegalovirus immediate early enhancer
    349..552     +  promoter       CMV promoter: human cytomegalovirus (CMV) immediate early promoter
   1465..2173    +  CDS            mCherry (fragment): monomeric derivative of DsRed fluorescent protein (Shaner et al., 2004) mammalian codon-optimized
   2175..2224    +  misc_feature   MCS (fragment): multiple cloning site
   2241..2325    +  CDS            large T antigen (fragment): large T antigen from SV40 (simian virus 40)
   2348..2469    +  polyA_signal   SV40 poly(A) signal: SV40 polyadenylation signal
   2503..2931    -  rep_origin     f1 ori (sequence partly withheld): f1 bacteriophage origin of replication; arrow indicates direction of (+) strand synthesis
   2958..3062    +  promoter       AmpR promoter: bla
   3064..3421    +  promoter       SV40 promoter: SV40 enhancer and early promoter
   3456..4250    +  CDS            NeoR/KanR: aminoglycoside phosphotransferase from Tn5; aph(3')-II (or nptII); confers resistance to neomycin, kanamycin, and G418 (Geneticin®)
   4271..4423    +  CDS            ble (fragment): BLE_KLEPN - Experimental evidence at protein level: Swiss-Prot protein existence level 1. Binding protein with a strong affinity to the bleomycin family of antibiotics. Binds to CL990; an antimitotic-antibiotic compound. From Klebsiella pneumoniae.
   4482..4529    +  polyA_signal   HSV TK poly(A) signal: herpes simplex virus thymidine kinase polyadenylation signal (Cole and Stacy, 1985)
   4620..4636    -  polyA_signal   bGH poly(A) signal (fragment): bovine growth hormone polyadenylation signal
   4858..5446    +  rep_origin     ori: high-copy-number ColE1/pMB1/pBR322/pUC origin of replication
