>Addgene plasmid #85463 | p-mCherry-C1-GtACR2 | addgene full sequence | sequence record 170777 | Addgene NGS Result
TATTTGTTTATTTTTCTAAATACATTCAAATATGTATCCGCTCATGAGACAATAACCCTGATAAATGCTT
CAATAATATTGAAAAAGGAAGAGTCCTGAGGCGGAAAGAACCAGCTGTGGAATGTGTGTCAGTTAGGGTG
TGGAAAGTCCCCAGGCTCCCCAGCAGGCAGAAGTATGCAAAGCATGCATCTCAATTAGTCAGCAACCAGG
TGTGGAAAGTCCCCAGGCTCCCCAGCAGGCAGAAGTATGCAAAGCATGCATCTCAATTAGTCAGCAACCA
TAGTCCCGCCCCTAACTCCGCCCATCCCGCCCCTAACTCCGCCCAGTTCCGCCCATTCTCCGCCCCATGG
CTGACTAATTTTTTTTATTTATGCAGAGGCCGAGGCCGCCTCGGCCTCTGAGCTATTCCAGAAGTAGTGA
GGAGGCTTTTTTGGAGGCCTAGGCTTTTGCAAAGATCGATCAAGAGACAGGATGAGGATCGTTTCGCATG
ATTGAACAAGATGGATTGCACGCAGGTTCTCCGGCCGCTTGGGTGGAGAGGCTATTCGGCTATGACTGGG
CACAACAGACAATCGGCTGCTCTGATGCCGCCGTGTTCCGGCTGTCAGCGCAGGGGCGCCCGGTTCTTTT
TGTCAAGACCGACCTGTCCGGTGCCCTGAATGAACTGCAAGACGAGGCAGCGCGGCTATCGTGGCTGGCC
ACGACGGGCGTTCCTTGCGCAGCTGTGCTCGACGTTGTCACTGAAGCGGGAAGGGACTGGCTGCTATTGG
GCGAAGTGCCGGGGCAGGATCTCCTGTCATCTCACCTTGCTCCTGCCGAGAAAGTATCCATCATGGCTGA
TGCAATGCGGCGGCTGCATACGCTTGATCCGGCTACCTGCCCATTCGACCACCAAGCGAAACATCGCATC
GAGCGAGCACGTACTCGGATGGAAGCCGGTCTTGTCGATCAGGATGATCTGGACGAAGAGCATCAGGGGC
TCGCGCCAGCCGAACTGTTCGCCAGGCTCAAGGCGAGCATGCCCGACGGCGAGGATCTCGTCGTGACCCA
TGGCGATGCCTGCTTGCCGAATATCATGGTGGAAAATGGCCGCTTTTCTGGATTCATCGACTGTGGCCGG
CTGGGTGTGGCGGACCGCTATCAGGACATAGCGTTGGCTACCCGTGATATTGCTGAAGAGCTTGGCGGCG
AATGGGCTGACCGCTTCCTCGTGCTTTACGGTATCGCCGCTCCCGATTCGCAGCGCATCGCCTTCTATCG
CCTTCTTGACGAGTTCTTCTGAGCGGGACTCTGGGGTTCGAAATGACCGACCAAGCGACGCCCAACCTGC
CATCACGAGATTTCGATTCCACCGCCGCCTTCTATGAAAGGTTGGGCTTCGGAATCGTTTTCCGGGACGC
CGGCTGGATGATCCTCCAGCGCGGGGATCTCATGCTGGAGTTCTTCGCCCACCCTAGGGGGAGGCTAACT
GAAACACGGAAGGAGACAATACCGGAAGGAACCCGCGCTATGACGGCAATAAAAAGACAGAATAAAACGC
ACGGTGTTGGGTCGTTTGTTCATAAACGCGGGGTTCGGTCCCAGGGCTGGCACTCTGTCGATACCCCACC
GAGACCCCATTGGGGCCAATACGCCCGCGTTTCTTCCTTTTCCCCACCCCACCCCCCAAGTTCGGGTGAA
GGCCCAGGGCTCGCAGCCAACGTCGGGGCGGCAGGCCCTGCCATAGCCTCAGGTTACTCATATATACTTT
AGATTGATTTAAAACTTCATTTTTAATTTAAAAGGATCTAGGTGAAGATCCTTTTTGATAATCTCATGAC
CAAAATCCCTTAACGTGAGTTTTCGTTCCACTGAGCGTCAGACCCCGTAGAAAAGATCAAAGGATCTTCT
TGAGATCCTTTTTTTCTGCGCGTAATCTGCTGCTTGCAAACAAAAAAACCACCGCTACCAGCGGTGGTTT
GTTTGCCGGATCAAGAGCTACCAACTCTTTTTCCGAAGGTAACTGGCTTCAGCAGAGCGCAGATACCAAA
TACTGTTCTTCTAGTGTAGCCGTAGTTAGGCCACCACTTCAAGAACTCTGTAGCACCGCCTACATACCTC
GCTCTGCTAATCCTGTTACCAGTGGCTGCTGCCAGTGGCGATAAGTCGTGTCTTACCGGGTTGGACTCAA
GACGATAGTTACCGGATAAGGCGCAGCGGTCGGGCTGAACGGGGGGTTCGTGCACACAGCCCAGCTTGGA
GCGAACGACCTACACCGAACTGAGATACCTACAGCGTGAGCTATGAGAAAGCGCCACGCTTCCCGAAGGG
AGAAAGGCGGACAGGTATCCGGTAAGCGGCAGGGTCGGAACAGGAGAGCGCACGAGGGAGCTTCCAGGGG
GAAACGCCTGGTATCTTTATAGTCCTGTCGGGTTTCGCCACCTCTGACTTGAGCGTCGATTTTTGTGATG
CTCGTCAGGGGGGCGGAGCCTATGGAAAAACGCCAGCAACGCGGCCTTTTTACGGTTCCTGGCCTTTTGC
TGGCCTTTTGCTCACATGTTCTTTCCTGCGTTATCCCCTGATTCTGTGGATAACCGTATTACCGCCATGC
ATTAGTTATTAATAGTAATCAATTACGGGGTCATTAGTTCATAGCCCATATATGGAGTTCCGCGTTACAT
AACTTACGGTAAATGGCCCGCCTGGCTGACCGCCCAACGACCCCCGCCCATTGACGTCAATAATGACGTA
TGTTCCCATAGTAACGCCAATAGGGACTTTCCATTGACGTCAATGGGTGGAGTATTTACGGTAAACTGCC
CACTTGGCAGTACATCAAGTGTATCATATGCCAAGTACGCCCCCTATTGACGTCAATGACGGTAAATGGC
CCGCCTGGCATTATGCCCAGTACATGACCTTATGGGACTTTCCTACTTGGCAGTACATCTACGTATTAGT
CATCGCTATTACCATGGTGATGCGGTTTTGGCAGTACATCAATGGGCGTGGATAGCGGTTTGACTCACGG
GGATTTCCAAGTCTCCACCCCATTGACGTCAATGGGAGTTTGTTTTGGCACCAAAATCAACGGGACTTTC
CAAAATGTCGTAACAACTCCGCCCCATTGACGCAAATGGGCGGTAGGCGTGTACGGTGGGAGGTCTATAT
AAGCAGAGCTGGTTTAGTGAACCGTCAGATCCGCTAGCCACCATGGCATCACAGGTCGTCTATGGGGAAT
GGGCATCAACTCACACCGAGTGCTACAATATGTCCAGAATCGACTCCACCTTCGTCTCACTGCTGCAGCT
GGTGTGGGCCGTGGTCTCAGGCTGCCAGACAATCTTCATGATTAGCAGGGCTCCCAAGGTCCCTTGGGAG
TCCGTGTACCTGCCCTTTGTCGAATCTATCACTTATGCACTGGCCAGTACTGGCAACGGAACCCTGCAGA
TGAGGGACGGCAGATTCTTTCCTTGGAGCCGAATGGCCTCCTGGCTGTGCACCTGTCCAATCATGCTGGG
ACAGATTTCTAACATGGCTCTGGTGAAGTACAAAAGTATCCCACTGAATCCCATTGCACAGGCCGCTTCC
ATCATTAGAGTGGTCATGGGAATCACCGCTACAATTTCTCCCGCAGAGTATATGAAGTGGCTGTTCTTTT
TCTTTGGGGCCACCTGCCTGGTGTTCGAGTACAGTGTGGTCTTCACAATCTTTCAAGTGGGGCTGTATGG
CTTTGAATCTGTCGGGACACCTCTGGCACAGAAGGTGGTGGTGAGGATCAAGATGCTGCGCCTGATCTTC
TTTATTGCTTGGACTATGTTCCCAATCGTGTGGCTGATTTCACCCACCGGAGTCTGCGTGATCCACGAGA
ACGTGAGCGCCATTCTGTACCTGCTGGCTGACGGCCTGTGCAAAAATACATATGGAGTGATCCTGTGGAG
CACTGCCTGGGGAGTGCTGGAAGGGAAGTGGGACCCCGCATGTCTGCCAGGGCAGGAGAAACCCGAAGCC
GACGATCCTTTTGGCCTGAATCACGAGAAGAATGCCCCTCCTAACGACGAAGTCAATATCAGAATGTTTG
GAAGGGGACCGGTGGTGAGCAAGGGCGAGGAGGATAACATGGCCATCATCAAGGAGTTCATGCGCTTCAA
GGTGCACATGGAGGGCTCCGTGAACGGCCACGAGTTCGAGATCGAGGGCGAGGGCGAGGGCCGCCCCTAC
GAGGGCACCCAGACCGCCAAGCTGAAGGTGACCAAGGGTGGCCCCCTGCCCTTCGCCTGGGACATCCTGT
CCCCTCAGTTCATGTACGGCTCCAAGGCCTACGTGAAGCACCCCGCCGACATCCCCGACTACTTGAAGCT
GTCCTTCCCCGAGGGCTTCAAGTGGGAGCGCGTGATGAACTTCGAGGACGGCGGCGTGGTGACCGTGACC
CAGGACTCCTCCCTGCAGGACGGCGAGTTCATCTACAAGGTGAAGCTGCGCGGCACCAACTTCCCCTCCG
ACGGCCCCGTAATGCAGAAGAAGACCATGGGCTGGGAGGCCTCCTCCGAGCGGATGTACCCCGAGGACGG
CGCCCTGAAGGGCGAGATCAAGCAGAGGCTGAAGCTGAAGGACGGCGGCCACTACGACGCTGAGGTCAAG
ACCACCTACAAGGCCAAGAAGCCCGTGCAGCTGCCCGGCGCCTACAACGTCAACATCAAGTTGGACATCA
CCTCCCACAACGAGGACTACACCATCGTGGAACAGTACGAACGCGCCGAGGGCCGCCACTCCACCGGCGG
CATGGACGAGCTGTACAAGTAAGAGCTCAAGCTTCGAATTCTGCAGTCGACGGTACCGCGGGCCCGGGAT
CCACCGGATCTAGATAACTGATCATAATCAGCCATACCACATTTGTAGAGGTTTTACTTGCTTTAAAAAA
CCTCCCACACCTCCCCCTGAACCTGAAACATAAAATGAATGCAATTGTTGTTGTTAACTTGTTTATTGCA
GCTTATAATGGTTACAAATAAAGCAATAGCATCACAAATTTCACAAATAAAGCATTTTTTTCACTGCATT
CTAGTTGTGGTTTGTCCAAACTCATCAATGTATCTTAACGCGTAAATTGTAAGCGTTAATATTTTGTTAA
AATTCGCGTTAAATTTTTGTTAAATCAGCTCATTTTTTAACCAATAGGCCGAAATCGGCAAAATCCCTTA
TAAATCAAAAGAATAGACCGAGATAGGGT
[37 nt withheld, positions 5210-5246]
AAAGAACGTGGACTCCAACGTCAAAGG
[49 nt withheld, positions 5274-5322]
T
[91 nt withheld, positions 5324-5414]
G
[124 nt withheld, positions 5416-5539]
CAGGTGGCACTTTTCGGGGAAATGTGCGCGGAACCCC
Features (pLannotate 1.2.2; 14 found; start..end, strand, type, name):
     96..453     +  promoter       SV40 promoter: SV40 enhancer and early promoter
    488..1282    +  CDS            NeoR/KanR: aminoglycoside phosphotransferase from Tn5; aph(3')-II (or nptII); confers resistance to neomycin, kanamycin, and G418 (Geneticin®)
   1303..1455    +  CDS            ble (fragment): BLE_KLEPN - Experimental evidence at protein level: Swiss-Prot protein existence level 1. Binding protein with a strong affinity to the bleomycin family of antibiotics. Binds to CL990; an antimitotic-antibiotic compound. From Klebsiella pneumoniae.
   1514..1561    +  polyA_signal   HSV TK poly(A) signal: herpes simplex virus thymidine kinase polyadenylation signal (Cole and Stacy, 1985)
   1652..1668    -  polyA_signal   bGH poly(A) signal (fragment): bovine growth hormone polyadenylation signal
   1890..2478    +  rep_origin     ori: high-copy-number ColE1/pMB1/pBR322/pUC origin of replication
   2653..2956    +  enhancer       CMV enhancer: human cytomegalovirus immediate early enhancer
   2957..3160    +  promoter       CMV promoter: human cytomegalovirus (CMV) immediate early promoter
   4073..4781    +  CDS            mCherry (fragment): monomeric derivative of DsRed fluorescent protein (Shaner et al., 2004) mammalian codon-optimized
   4783..4832    +  misc_feature   MCS (fragment): multiple cloning site
   4849..4933    +  CDS            large T antigen (fragment): large T antigen from SV40 (simian virus 40)
   4956..5077    +  polyA_signal   SV40 poly(A) signal: SV40 polyadenylation signal
   5111..5539    -  rep_origin     f1 ori (sequence partly withheld): f1 bacteriophage origin of replication; arrow indicates direction of (+) strand synthesis
   5566..94      +  promoter       AmpR promoter (across the origin): bla
