[The description below was written by a language model from this plasmid's Addgene catalogue record and pLannotate feature annotations shown in this document.]
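Description:
p-mCherry-C1-GtACR2 is a mammalian expression plasmid built on the pEGFP-C1 backbone, in which EGFP was swapped for mCherry and a synthetic, human/mouse codon-optimized coding sequence for GtACR2 was inserted between the NheI and AgeI sites. GtACR2 is a natural anion-conducting channelrhodopsin from the cryptophyte alga Guillardia theta. The record describes it as blue-absorbing and highly conductive, with closing kinetics of about 60 ms. The 873 bp insert sits directly upstream of mCherry, so the channel is expressed as a fusion with the red fluorescent protein at its C terminus. Transcription is driven by the human CMV immediate-early enhancer and promoter and terminated by the SV40 polyadenylation signal. A remnant of the original multiple cloning site remains downstream of mCherry.

The two sequence records (depositor and sequencing-derived) are both 5,576 nt and show the same features with different numbering origins. Neither annotates the opsin itself, but the unannotated gap between the CMV promoter and mCherry matches its expected position and size. Short hits called as ble, bGH poly(A) and large T antigen fragments are most likely backbone remnants or annotation artefacts rather than functional parts. The plasmid replicates at high copy in E. coli from a ColE1/pUC-type origin and also carries an f1 origin. A single Tn5 NeoR/KanR gene, preceded by a bacterial promoter and the SV40 early promoter and followed by the HSV TK poly(A) signal, gives kanamycin resistance in bacteria and G418 selection in mammalian cells. The construct suits transfection of cultured mammalian cells to characterize the light-gated chloride conductance, for example by electrophysiology, or for light-driven inhibition experiments, with mCherry fluorescence marking expressing cells.
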