Addgene plasmid #85463: p-mCherry-C1-GtACR2
Purpose: Natural anion conducting Channelrhodopsin with blue absorption. Closing kinetics 60ms. High conductivity. Codon optimized for mammalian expression (human/mouse)
Depositing lab: Peter Hegemann. Depositing organization: Humboldt-Universitaet zu Berlin. Publication: Identification of a Natural Green Light Absorbing Chloride Conducting Channelrhodopsin from Proteomonas sulcata. Wietek J, Broser M, Krause BS, Hegemann P. J Biol Chem. 2016 Feb 19;291(8):4121-7. doi: 10.1074/jbc.M115.699637. Epub 2016 Jan 6. PubMed 26740624.
Backbone
  Vector backbone: pEGFP-C1
  Backbone size w/o insert (bp): 4703
  Total vector size (bp): 5576
  Modifications to backbone: EGFP has been replaced by mCherry using AgeI/XhoI (XhoI site destroyed during cloning)
  Vector type: Mammalian Expression
  Selectable markers: Neomycin (select with G418)
Growth in bacteria
  Bacterial resistance: Kanamycin, 50 μg/mL
  Growth temperature: 37°C
  Growth strain: XL1 Blue
  Copy number: High Copy
Gene/Insert
  Gene/Insert name: Synthetic construct ACR2 gene (alt name: GtACR2)
  Species: Synthetic; Guillardia theta
  Insert size (bp): 873
  GenBank ID: KP171709.1
  Promoter: CMV (+enhancer)
  Tag / fusion protein: mCherry (C terminal on insert)
  Cloning method: Restriction Enzyme; 5′ cloning site NheI (not destroyed); 3′ cloning site AgeI (not destroyed)
  Sequencing primers: 5′ EGFP-N1-F: GAGGTCTATATAAGCAGAGC or CMV-F: GCAAATGGGCGGTAGGCGT; 3′ EGFP-C1-R: AACCATTATAAGCTGCAATAAAC
Terms and licenses: Academic/Nonprofit Terms; Industry Terms: Not Available to Industry
How to cite: p-mCherry-C1-GtACR2 was a gift from Peter Hegemann (Addgene plasmid # 85463 ; http://n2t.net/addgene:85463 ; RRID:Addgene_85463)
